>Addgene plasmid #15922 | ptac::ccdB | depositor full sequence | sequence record 8430 | Author sequence
GAATTCGAGCTCGGTACCAGCGCCTGATGCGGTATTTTCTCCTTACGCATCTGTGCGGTATTTCACACCG
CATAAATTCCGACACCATCGAATGGTGCAAAACCTTTCGCGGTATGGCATGATAGCGCCCGGAAGAGAGT
CAATTCAGGGTGGTGAATGTGAAACCAGTAACGTTATACGATGTCGCAGAGTATGCCGGTGTCTCTTATC
AGACCGTTTCCCGCGTGGTGAACCAGGCCAGCCACGTTTCTGCGAAAACGCGGGAAAAAGTGGAAGCGGC
GATGGCGGAGCTGAATTACATTCCCAACCGCGTGGCACAACAACTGGCGGGCAAACAGTCGTTGCTGATT
GGCGTTGCCACCTCCAGTCTGGCCCTGCACGCGCCGTCGCAAATTGTCGCGGCGATTAAATCTCGCGCCG
ATCAACTGGGTGCCAGCGTGGTGGTGTCGATGGTAGAACGAAGCGGCGTCGAAGCCTGTAAAGCGGCGGT
GCACAATCTTCTCGCGCAACGCGTCAGTGGGCTGATCATTAACTATCCGCTGGATGACCAGGATGCCATT
GCTGTGGAAGCTGCCTGCACTAATGTTCCGGCGTTATTTCTTGATGTCTCTGACCAGACACCCATCAACA
GTATTATTTTCTCCCATGAAGACGGTACGCGACTGGGCGTGGAGCATCTGGTCGCATTGGGTCACCAGCA
AATCGCGCTGTTAGCGGGCCCATTAAGTTCTGTCTCGGCGCGTCTGCGTCTGGCTGGCTGGCATAAATAT
CTCACTCGCAATCAAATTCAGCCGATAGCGGAACGGGAAGGCGACTGGAGTGCCATGTCCGGTTTTCAAC
AAACCATGCAAATGCTGAATGAGGGCATCGTTCCCACTGCGATGCTGGTTGCCAACGATCAGATGGCGCT
GGGCGCAATGCGCGCCATTACCGAGTCCGGGCTGCGCGTTGGTGCGGATATCTCGGTAGTGGGATACGAC
GATACCGAAGACAGCTCATGTTATATCCCGCCGTCAACCACCATCAAACAGGATTTTCGCCTGCTGGGGC
AAACCAGCGTGGACCGCTTGCTGCAACTCTCTCAGGGCCAGGCGGTGAAGGGCAATCAGCTGTTGCCCGT
CTCACTGGTGAAAAGAAAAACCACCCTGGCGCCCAATACGCAAACCGCCTCTCCCCGCGCGTTGGCCGAT
TCATTAATGCAGCTGGCACGACAGGTTTCCCGACTGGAAAGCGGGCAGTGAGCGCAACGCAATTAATGTG
AGTTAGCTCACTCATTAGGCACCCCAGGCTTTACACTTTATGCTTCCGGCTCGTATGTTGTGTGGAATTG
TGAGCGGATAACAATTTCACACAGGAAACAGCTATGACCATGATTACGGATTCACTGGCCGTCGTTTTAC
AACGTCGTGACTGGGAAAACCCTGGCGTTACCCAACTTAATCGCCTTGCAGCACATCCCCCTTTCGCCAG
CTGGCGTAATAGCGAAGAGGCCCGCACCGATCGCCCTTCCCAACAGTTGCGCAGCCTGAATGGCGAATGG
CGCTTTGCCTGGTTTCCGGCACCAGAAGCGGTGCCGGAAAGCTGGCTGGAGTGCGATCTTCCTGAGGCCG
ATACTGTCGTCGTCCCCTCAAACTGGCAGATGCACGGTTACGATGCGCCCATCTACACCAACGTAACCTA
TCCCATTACGGTCAATCCGCCGTTTGTTCCCACGGAGAATCCGACGGGTTGTTACTCGCTCACATTTAAT
GTTGATGAAAGCTGGCTACAGGAAGGCCAGACGCGAATTATTTTTGATGGCGTTGGAATTAGCTTATCGA
CTGCACGGTGCACCAATGCTTCTGGCGTCAGGCAGCCATCGGAAGCTGTGGTATGGCTGTGCAGGTCGTA
AATCACTGCATAATTCGTGTCGCTCAAGGCGCACTCCCGTTCTGGATAATGTTTTTTGCGCCGACATCAT
AACGGTTCTGGCAAATATTCTGAAATGAGCTGTTGACAATTAATCATCGGCTCGTATAATGTGTGGAATT
GTGAGCGGATAACAATTTCACACAGGAAACAGTATTCATGGGATCCCAGTTTAAGGTTTACACCTATAAA
AGAGAGAGCCGTTATCGTCTGTTTGTGGATGTACAGAGTGATATTATTGACACGCCGGGGCGACGGATGG
TGATCCCCCTGGCCAGTGCACGTCTGCTGTCAGATAAAGTCTCCCGTGAACTTTACCCGGTGGTGCATAT
CGGGGATGAAAGCTGGCGCATGATGACCACCGATATGGCCAGTGTGCCGGTCTCCGTTATCGGGGAAGAA
GTGGCTGATCTCAGCCACCGCGAAAATGACATCAAAAACGCCATTAACCTGATGTTCTGGGGAATATAAA
AGCTTAGTAAAGCCCTCGCTAGATTTTAATGCGGATGTTGCGATTACTTCGCCAACTATTGCGATAACAA
GAAAAAGCCAGCCTTTCATGATATATCTCCCAATTTGTGTAGGGCTTATTATGCACGCTTAAAAATAATA
AAAGCAGACTTGACCTGATAGTTTGGCTGTGAGCAATTATGTGCTTAGTGCATCTAACGCTTGAGTTAAG
CCGCGCCGCGAAGCGGCGTCGGCTTGAACGAATTGTTAGACATTATTTGCCGACTACCTTGGTGATCTCG
CCTTTCACGTAGTGGACAAATTCTTCCAACTGATCTGCGCGCGAGGCCAAGCGATCTTCTTCTTGTCCAA
GATAAGCCTGTCTAGCTTCAAGTATGACGGGCTGATACTGGGCCGGCAGGCGCTCCATTGCCCAGTCGGC
AGCGACATCCTTCGGCGCGATTTTGCCGGTTACTGCGCTGTACCAAATGCGGGACAACGTAAGCACTACA
TTTCGCTCATCGCCAGCCCAGTCGGGCGGCGAGTTCCATAGCGTTAAGGTTTCATTTAGCGCCTCAAATA
GATCCTGTTCAGGAACCGGATCAAAGAGTTCCTCCGCCGCTGGACCTACCAAGGCAACGCTATGTTCTCT
TGCTTTTGTCAGCAAGATAGCCAGATCAATGTCGATCGTGGCTGGCTCGAAGATACCTGCAAGAATGTCA
TTGCGCTGCCATTCTCCAAATTGCAGTTCGCGCTTAGCTGGATAACGCCACGGAATGATGTCGTCGTGCA
CAACAATGGTGACTTCTACAGCGCGGAGAATCTCGCTCTCTCCAGGGGAAGCCGAAGTTTCCAAAAGGTC
GTTGATCAAAGCTCGCCGCGTTGTTTCATCAAGCCTTACGGTCACCGTAACCAGCAAATCAATATCACTG
TGTGGCTTCAGGCCGCCATCCACTGCGGAGCCGTACAAATGTACGGCCAGCAACGTCGGTTCGAGATGGC
GCTCGATGACGCCAACTACCTCTGATAGTTGAGTCGATACTTCGGCGATCACCGCTTCCCTCATGATGTT
TAACTTTGTTTTAGGGCGACTGCCCTGCTGCGTAACATCGTTGCTGCTCCATAACATCAAACATCGACCC
ACGGCGTAACGCGCTTGCTGCTTGGATGCCCGAGGCATAGACTGTACCCCAAAAAAACAGTCATAACAAG
CCATGAAAACCGCCACTGCGCCGTTACCACCGCTGCGTTCGGTCAAGGTTCTGGACCAGTTGCGTGAGCG
CATACGCTACTTGCATTACAGCTTACGAACCGAACAGGCTTATGTCCACTGGGTTCGTGCCTTCATCCGT
TTCCACGGTGTGCGTCACCCGGCAACCTTGGGCAGCAGCGAAGTCGAGGCATTTCTGTCCTGGCTGGCGA
ACGAGCGCAAGGTTTCGGTCTCCACG
[255 nt withheld, positions 3807-4061]
ACGATCATCGTGCGGGAGGGCAAGGGCTCCAAGGATCGGGCCTTGATGTTACCCGAGAGCTTGGCACCCA
GCCTGCGCGAGCAGGGGAATTACGGGTTTTGCTGCCCGCAAACGGGCTGTTCTGGTGTTGCTAGTTTGTT
ATCAGAATCGCAGATCCGGCTTCAGGTTTGCCGGCTGAAAGCGCTATTTCTTCCAGAATTGCCATGATTT
TTTCCCCACGGGAGGCGTCACTGGCTCCCGTGTTGTCGGCAGCTTTGATTCGATAAGCAGCATCGCCTGT
TTCAGGCTGTCTATGTGTGACTGTTGAGCTGTAACAAGTTGTCTCAGGTGTTCAATTTCATGTTCTAGTT
GCTTTGTTTTACTGGTTTCACCTGTTCTATTAGGTGTTACATGCTGTTCATCTGTTACATTGTCGATCTG
TTCATGGTGAACAGCTTTAAATGCACCAAAAACTCGTAAAAGCTCTGATGTATCTATCTTTTTTACACCG
TTTTCATCTGTGCATATGGACAGTTTTCCCTTTGATATCTAACGGTGAACAGTTGTTCTACTTTTGTTTG
TTAGTCTTGATGCTTCACTGATAGATACAAGAGCCATAAGAACCTCAGATCCTTCCGTATTTAGCCAGTA
TGTTCTCTAGTGTGGTTCGTTGTTTTTGCGTGAGCCATGAGAACGAACCATTGAGATCATGCTTACTTTG
CATGTCACTCAAAAATTTTGCCTCAAAACTGGTGAGCTGAATTTTTGCAGTTAAAGCATCGTGTAGTGTT
TTTCTTAGTCCGTTACGTAGGTAGGAATCTGATGTAATGGTTGTTGGTATTTTGTCACCATTCATTTTTA
TCTGGTTGTTCTCAAGTTCGGTTACGAGATCCATTTGTCTATCTAGTTCAACTTGGAAAATCAACGTATC
AGTCGGGCGGCCTCGCTTATCAACCACCAATTTCATATTGCTGTAAGTGTTTAAATCTTTACTTATTGGT
TTCAAAACCCATTGGTTAAGCCTTTTAAACTCATGGTAGTTATTTTCAAGCATTAACATGAACTTAAATT
CATCAAGGCTAATCTCTATATTTGCCTTGTGAGTTTTCTTTTGTGTTAGTTCTTTTAATAACCACTCATA
AATCCTCATAGAGTATTTGTTTTCAAAAGACTTAACATGTTCCAGATTATATTTTATGAATTTTTTTAAC
TGGAAAAGATAAGGCAATATCTCTTCACTAAAAACTAATTCTAATTTTTCGCTTGAGAACTTGGCATAGT
TTGTCCACTGGAAAATCTCAAAGCCTTTAACCAAAGGATTCCTGATTTCCACAGTTCTCGTCATCAGCTC
TCTGGTTGCTTTAGCTAATACACCATAAGCATTTTCCCTACTGATGTTCATCATCTGAGCGTATTGGTTA
TAAGTGAACGATACCGTCCGTTCTTTCCTTGTAGGGTTTTCAATCGTGGGGTTGAGTAGTGCCACACAGC
ATAAAATTAGCTTGGTTTCATGCTCCGTTAAGTCATAGCGACTAATCGCTAGTTCATTTGCTTTGAAAAC
AACTAATTCAGACATACATCTCAATTGGTCTAGGTGATTTTAATCACTATACCAATTGAGATGGGCTAGT
CAATGATAATTACTAGTCCTTTTCCTTTGAGTTGTGGGTATCTGTAAATTCTGCTAGACCTTTGCTGGAA
AACTTGTAAATTCTGCTAGACCCTCTGTAAATTCCGCTAGACCTTTGTGTGTTTTTTTTGTTTATATTCA
AGTGGTTATAATTTATAGAATAAAGAAAGAATAAAAAAAGATAAAAAGAATAGATCCCAGCCCTGTGTAT
AACTCACTACTTTAGTCAGTTCCGCAGTATTACAAAAGGATGTCGCAAACGCTGTTTGCTCCTCTACAAA
ACAGACCTTAAAACCCTAAAGGCTTAAGTAGCACCCTCGCAAGCTCGGGCAAATCGCTGAATATTCCTTT
TGTCTCCGACCATCAGGCACCTGAGTCGCTGTCTTTTTCGTGACATTCAGTTCGCTGCGCTCACGGCTCT
GGCAGTGAATGGGGGTAAATGGCACTACAGGCGCCTTTTATGGATTCATGCAAGGAAACTACCCATAATA
CAAGAAAAGCCCGTCACGGGCTTCTCAGGGCGTTTTATGGCGGGTCTGCTATGTGGTGCTATCTGACTTT
TTGCTGTTCAGCAGTTCCTGCCCTCTGATTTTCCAGTCTGACCACTTCGGATTATCCCGTGACAGGTCAT
TCAGACTGGCTAATGCACCCAGTAAGGCAGCGGTATCATCAACAGGCTTACCCGTCTTACTGTCGG
Features (pLannotate 1.2.2; 18 found; start..end, strand, type, name):
      1..18      +  misc_feature   MCS (fragment): pUC18/19 multiple cloning site
     23..74      -  misc_feature   bom (fragment): basis of mobility region from pBR322
     81..158     +  promoter       lacIq promoter: lacI (mutant); In the lacIq allele, a single base change in the promoter boosts expression of the lacI gene about 10-fold.
    159..1241    +  CDS            lacI: lac repressor; lacI; The lac repressor binds to the lac operator to inhibit transcription in E. coli. This inhibition can be relieved by adding lactose or isopropyl-β-D-thiogalactopyranoside (IPTG).
   1254..1275    +  protein_bind   CAP binding site: CAP binding activates transcription in the presence of cAMP. E. coli catabolite activator protein
   1290..1320    +  promoter       lac promoter: promoter for the E. coli lac operon
   1328..1344    +  protein_bind   lac operator: The lac repressor binds to the lac operator to inhibit transcription in E. coli. This inhibition can be relieved by adding lactose or isopropyl-β-D-thiogalactopyranoside (IPTG). lac repressor encoded by lacI
   1364..1537    +  CDS            lacZα: LacZα fragment of β-galactosidase; lacZ fragment
   1801..1917    -  CDS            yciV (fragment): RNAAM_ECOLI - Also known as trpH From Escherichia coli (strain K12).
   1993..2021    +  promoter       tac promoter: strong E. coli promoter; hybrid between the trp and lac UV5 promoters
   2029..2045    +  protein_bind   lac operator: The lac repressor binds to the lac operator to inhibit transcription in E. coli. This inhibition can be relieved by adding lactose or isopropyl-β-D-thiogalactopyranoside (IPTG). lac repressor encoded by lacI
   2077..2379    +  CDS            ccdB: CcdB, a bacterial toxin that poisons DNA gyrase; ccdB; Plasmids containing the ccdB gene cannot be propagated in standard E. coli strains.
   2380..2469    -  CDS            qacE (fragment): QACE_ECOLX - Protein inferred from homology: Swiss-Prot protein existence level 3. Multidrug exporter. Is implicated for the resistance to bacteriocidal quaternary ammonium compounds. From Escherichia coli.
   2633..3424    -  CDS            SmR: aminoglycoside adenylyltransferase (Murphy, 1985); aadA; confers resistance to spectinomycin and streptomycin
   3431..3487    -  CDS            GmR (fragment): gentamycin acetyltransferase; aacC1; confers resistance to gentamycin
   3573..4145    +  CDS            int (fragment) (sequence partly withheld): INT2_ECOLX - Protein inferred from homology: Swiss-Prot protein existence level 3. Putative integrase believed to be involved in the insertion of antibiotic resistance genes into plasmids and transposons. From Escherichia coli.
   4666..5616    -  CDS            Rep101: RepA protein needed for replication with the pSC101 origin; rep101
   5664..5886    -  rep_origin     pSC101 ori: low-copy replication origin that requires the Rep101 protein
