[The description below was written by a language model from this plasmid's Addgene catalogue record and pLannotate feature annotations shown in this document.]
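Description:
ptac::ccdB is a bacterial expression plasmid of about 6.4 kb in which the 303 bp E. coli ccdB gene has been placed by restriction cloning into a roughly 6.1 kb "ptac" backbone. The annotated sequence shows a pSC101 origin together with the Rep101 (RepA) protein it requires. This combination normally gives low-copy replication, although the catalogue entry lists copy number as unknown. Selection is by spectinomycin, conferred by the aadA aminoglycoside adenylyltransferase (SmR). The marker is flanked by fragments of qacE, a gentamicin acetyltransferase and an integrase, which look like remnants of the integron-type cassette from which the resistance gene was derived and are not expected to be functional.

The payload is ccdB under a tac promoter, a strong trp/lac hybrid, with a lac operator immediately downstream. The plasmid also carries lacI driven by the lacIq promoter, so it supplies elevated levels of lac repressor. This keeps the toxin gene repressed until IPTG or lactose is added. A lac promoter/operator region with a CAP site and a lacZα fragment lies upstream, along with short MCS, bom and yciV fragments carried over from earlier vector construction. CcdB poisons DNA gyrase and kills ordinary E. coli, which is why the plasmid can be maintained only in ccdB-resistant strains.

The design gives tightly regulated, inducible expression of a lethal gene, which makes loss-of-function mutations in ccdB selectable by survival. The associated publication concerns transcription-linked DNA deamination by activation-induced cytidine deaminase, which suggests use as a transcribed mutation target, but the record does not state the purpose explicitly.
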