Addgene plasmid #15922: ptac::ccdB
Depositing lab: Nina Papavasiliou. Depositing organization: Rockefeller University. Publication: The transcription elongation complex directs activation-induced cytidine deaminase-mediated DNA deamination. Besmer E, Market E, Papavasiliou FN. Mol Cell Biol. 2006 Jun . 26(11):4378-85. 10.1128/MCB.02375-05 PubMed 16705187.
Backbone
  Vector backbone: ptac
  Backbone size w/o insert (bp): 6064
  Vector type: Bacterial Expression
Growth in bacteria
  Bacterial resistance: Spectinomycin, 50 μg/mL
  Growth temperature: 37°C
  Growth strain: ccdB Survival
  Growth instructions: Grows only in ccdB resistant strains
  Copy number: Unknown
Gene/Insert
  Gene/Insert name: ccdB
  Species: E. coli
  Insert size (bp): 303
  Entrez Gene: ccdB (a.k.a. pCoo051)
  Cloning method: Restriction Enzyme
  Sequencing primers: 5′ tac promoter
Terms and licenses: Academic/Nonprofit Terms; Industry Terms: Not Available to Industry
How to cite: ptac::ccdB was a gift from Nina Papavasiliou (Addgene plasmid # 15922 ; http://n2t.net/addgene:15922 ; RRID:Addgene_15922)
