>Addgene plasmid #15922 | ptac::ccdB | addgene partial sequence | sequence record 22345 | 15922 with M13-rev
GTCGTTTTACACGTCGTGACTGGGAAAACCCTGGCGTTACCCAACTTAATCGCCTTGCAGCACATCCCCC
TTTCGCCAGCTGGCGTAATAGCGAAGAGGCCCGCACCGATCGCCCTTCCCAACAGTTGCGCAGCCTGAAT
GGCGAATGGCGCTTTGCCTGGTTTCCGGCACCAGAAGCGGTGCCGGAAAGCTGGCTGGAGTGCGATCTTC
CTGAGGCCGATACTGTCGTCGTCCCCTCAAACTGGCAGATGCACGGTTACGATGCGCCCATCTACACCAA
CGTGACCTATCCCATTACGGTCAATCCGCCGTTTGTTCCCACGGAGAATCCGACGGGTTGTTACTCGCTC
ACATTTAATGTTGATGAAAGCTGGCTACAGGAAGGCCAGACGCGAATTATTTTTGATGGCGTTGGAATTA
GCTTATCGACTGCACGGTGCACCAATGCTTCTGGCGTCAGGCAGCCATCGGAAGCTGTGGTATGGCTGTG
CAGGTCGTAAATCACTGCATAATTCGTGTCGCTCAAGGCGCACTCCCGTTCTGGATAATGTTTTTTGCGC
CGACATCATAACGGTTCTGGCAAAANG
